Addgene plasmid #179816: pPOTv7-hygro-10HA
Purpose: Trypanosoma brucei PCR only tagging (pPOT) vector for endogenous gene tagging
Depositing lab: Samuel Dean & Keith Gull. Depositing organization: University of Oxford. Publication: A comprehensive toolkit for protein localization and functional analysis in trypanosomatids. Paterou A, Saez Conde J, Tyc J, Sunter JD, Vaughan S, Gull K, Dean S. Open Biol. 2025 Apr;15(4):240361. doi: 10.1098/rsob.240361. Epub 2025 Apr 2. PubMed 40169015.
Backbone
  Vector backbone: pPOT
  Vector type: Unspecified
Growth in bacteria
  Bacterial resistance: Ampicillin, 100 μg/mL
  Growth temperature: 37°C
  Growth strain: NEB Stable
  Copy number: High Copy
Gene/Insert
  Gene/Insert name: 10x HA
  Species: Synthetic
  Promoter: read through
  Cloning method: Restriction Enzyme; 5′ cloning site HindIII (not destroyed); 3′ cloning site BamHI (not destroyed)
  Sequencing primers: 5′ cTATGGGTTCTGGTAGTG; 3′ cTTAACTACCCGATCCTG
Terms and licenses: Academic/Nonprofit Terms; Industry Terms: Not Available to Industry
Depositor comments: Please visit https://doi.org/10.1101/2023.04.21.537815 for bioRxiv preprint.
How to cite: pPOTv7-hygro-10HA was a gift from Samuel Dean & Keith Gull (Addgene plasmid # 179816 ; http://n2t.net/addgene:179816 ; RRID:Addgene_179816)
