[The description below was written by a language model from this plasmid's Addgene catalogue record and pLannotate feature annotations shown in this document.]
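Description:
pPOTv7-hygro-10HA is a PCR-only tagging (pPOT) template plasmid for endogenous gene tagging in Trypanosoma brucei. It is not meant to be expressed or maintained in the parasite as a plasmid. Instead, it serves as a template from which tagging cassettes are amplified, typically with long primers carrying homology to the target locus, so that the product integrates and fuses the epitope tag to the gene of interest. In E. coli the 6.4 kb plasmid replicates from a high-copy ColE1/pUC-type origin and is selected with ampicillin through the AmpR β-lactamase gene and its promoter. The backbone also retains standard cloning-vector remnants: an f1 origin, lacZα and lacI fragments, the lac promoter/operator with CAP site, and flanking T7 and SP6 promoters.

The payload is a synthetic array of ten HA epitopes cloned between HindIII and BamHI sites, both preserved. Automated annotation recognises only a short HA fragment in this region, probably because the repeat sequence diverges from the reference, so the full 10x array is documented by the catalogue entry rather than the feature table. Two copies of the hygromycin phosphotransferase gene (hph) lie on either side of the tag. This layout is consistent with the pPOT design, in which either a marker-then-tag or a tag-then-marker amplicon can be generated for N- or C-terminal tagging. No dedicated promoter is present; the record lists expression as "read through", meaning transcription depends on the endogenous locus after integration. The intergenic RNA-processing sequences that would be needed between the marker and tag are not annotated. The depositor and sequencing-verified records give essentially identical feature maps. Typical uses are localisation and detection of proteins expressed from their native loci with anti-HA reagents.
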