Features (pLannotate 1.2.2; 15 found; start..end, strand, type, name):
    171..1193    +  CDS            hph: KHYB_ECOLX - Experimental evidence at protein level: Swiss-Prot protein existence level 1. The aminoglycoside phosphotransferases achieve inactivation of their antibiotic substrates by phosphorylation. Only phosphorylates hygromycin and closely related compounds such as demethyl analogs and destomycin. From Escherichia coli.
   1767..1783    +  CDS            3xHA (fragment): three tandem HA epitope tags
   2319..3341    +  CDS            hph: KHYB_ECOLX - Experimental evidence at protein level: Swiss-Prot protein existence level 1. The aminoglycoside phosphotransferases achieve inactivation of their antibiotic substrates by phosphorylation. Only phosphorylates hygromycin and closely related compounds such as demethyl analogs and destomycin. From Escherichia coli.
   3537..3555    -  promoter       SP6 promoter: promoter for bacteriophage SP6 RNA polymerase
   3597..3613    -  protein_bind   lac operator: The lac repressor binds to the lac operator to inhibit transcription in E. coli. This inhibition can be relieved by adding lactose or isopropyl-β-D-thiogalactopyranoside (IPTG). lac repressor encoded by lacI
   3621..3651    -  promoter       lac promoter: promoter for the E. coli lac operon
   3666..3687    -  protein_bind   CAP binding site: CAP binding activates transcription in the presence of cAMP. E. coli catabolite activator protein
   3700..3792    -  CDS            lacI (fragment): lac repressor; lacI; The lac repressor binds to the lac operator to inhibit transcription in E. coli. This inhibition can be relieved by adding lactose or isopropyl-β-D-thiogalactopyranoside (IPTG).
   3975..4563    -  rep_origin     ori: high-copy-number ColE1/pMB1/pBR322/pUC origin of replication
   4734..5594    -  CDS            AmpR: β-lactamase; bla; confers resistance to ampicillin, carbenicillin, and related antibiotics
   5595..5699    -  promoter       AmpR promoter: bla
   5726..5776    +  misc_feature   bom (fragment): basis of mobility region from pBR322
   5804..6232    -  rep_origin     f1 ori (sequence partly withheld): f1 bacteriophage origin of replication; arrow indicates direction of (+) strand synthesis
   6236..6393    -  CDS            lacZα (fragment): LacZα fragment of β-galactosidase; lacZ fragment
   6396..2       +  promoter       T7 promoter (across the origin): promoter for bacteriophage T7 RNA polymerase
>Addgene plasmid #179816 | pPOTv7-hygro-10HA | depositor full sequence | sequence record 350650 | pPOTv7-hygro-10HA sequence 6412 bps
GGGCGAATTGGGCCCGTATAATGCAGACCTGCTGCAAGCTAGGGGCACAGCAAGGTCTTCTGAAATTCAT
GTTTTTTTTTTTTTTACTCTGCATTGCAGTCTCCGCTCTTATTTAGTTTTGCTTTACGTAAGGTCTCGTT
GCTGCCATAAAATAAGCTCTAGTGGAATTCATGAAAAAGCCTGAACTCACCGCGACGTCTGTCGAGAAGT
TTCTGATCGAAAAGTTCGACAGCGTCTCCGACCTGATGCAGCTCTCGGAGGGCGAAGAATCTCGTGCTTT
CAGCTTCGATGTAGGAGGGCGTGGATATGTCCTGCGGGTAAATAGCTGCGCCGATGGTTTCTACAAAGAT
CGTTATGTTTATCGGCACTTTGCATCGGCCGCGCTCCCGATTCCGGAAGTGCTTGACATTGGGGAATTTA
GCGAGAGCCTGACCTATTGCATCTCCCGCCGTGCACAGGGTGTCACGTTGCAAGACCTGCCTGAAACCGA
ACTGCCCGCTGTTCTGCAGCCGGTCGCGGAGGCAATGGATGCGATCGCTGCGGCCGATCTTAGCCAGACG
AGCGGGTTCGGCCCATTCGGACCGCAAGGAATCGGTCAATACACTACATGGCGTGATTTTATATGCGCGA
TTGCTGATCCCCATGTGTATCACTGGCAAACTGTGATGGACGACACCGTCAGTGCGTCCGTCGCGCAGGC
TCTCGATGAGCTGATGCTTTGGGCCGAGGACTGCCCCGAAGTCCGGCACCTCGTGCACGCGGATTTCGGC
TCCAACAATGTCCTGACGGACAATGGCCGCATAACAGCGGTCATTGACTGGAGCGAGGCGATGTTCGGGG
ATTCCCAATACGAGGTCGCCAACATCTTCTTCTGGAGGCCGTGGTTGGCTTGTATGGAGCAGCAGACGCG
CTACTTCGAGCGGAGGCATCCGGAGCTTGCAGGATCGCCTCGGCTCCGGGCGTATATGCTCCGCATTGGT
CTTGACCAACTCTATCAGAGCTTGGTTGACGGCAATTTCGATGATGCAGCTTGGGCGCAGGGTCGATGCG
ACGCAATCGTCCGATCCGGAGCCGGGACTGTCGGGCGTACACAAATCGCCCGCAGAAGCGCGGCCGTCTG
GACCGATGGCTGTGTAGAAGTACTCGCCGATAGTGGAAACCGACGCCCCAGCACTCGTCCGAGGGCAAAG
GAATAGCCATGGTGCCCATTTAGTTGGCTTTTCCCTTGTCTCGTGTCTTTTCCGTGGAAAGGTTCCCGGA
GTAATCTGATGGCACAGCAGGGAGGTGCGCCTGCAGGTTGGTTAGGAAGGGGGGATGATGTAAAAGAAGA
AAATGGGGGGATTCGAGCCCCACGCGTTGCTCAAGCTGTGTAGCGCAGGCGTTTCCTTACATATTTCTCT
AACAGGCACGGAAGCCTAACAAATACACTTGGCTTATTTTTTTGCCCCCTCATGTCTTGTACAAATATTT
GCGATAGCTTAGCTATCAGCCACATTAATCAAACAAGTATACCAACAAGCCCGAAAACAGAAACTCAACT
GCAACGGGTACCTATGGGTTCTGGTAGTGGTTCCGGTTCCGGTTCTAAGCTTTATCCTTATGATGTGCCA
GATTACGCTGGTTCCTATCCCTATGACGTTCCTGACTACGCTGGGTCGTACCCTTATGATGTGCCGGATT
ACGCCGGAAGCTACCCATACGATGTACCGGACTACGCAGGGTCATATCCTTACGATGTTCCAGACTATGC
TGGCTCCTATCCGTACGATGTCCCCGACTATGCAGGATCATACCCGTATGACGTTCCAGATTATGCCGGG
TCGTACCCTTATGACGTCCCAGATTATGCCGGTTCTTATCCGTATGATGTGCCGGACTACGCGGGGTCCT
ATCCGTATGATGTACCCGATTACGCGGGATCCGGATCAGGATCTGGATCAGGATCGGGTAGTTAAGAGCT
CCGCTGCGCTTAAATGTCTTTCATTATAATCAATGTATAACCTTTATGTAGTATTTCAATCTATGCCGCT
GTGTACGTGCACTGCGGTGCCTATCCTTCGGCATTAGAGAGTCACTGTTTGTGTAGATCGTAGCTGCATG
TCTGACATCTGGTTCATTAGTGCCGTTTTGAGTCTGCACTGTTGTGCAACTTGATATTCATCACTGCACA
CCAACCGTGTGTTTCCTCCTTTGGGTGCACCCTTTAATCCTTGTCTTCTCCTTTTTTGTCTCTTTCCCCC
TCGAAAAGGTGTCAAACTACTGCCGCATAAACTACGGTTATCCCAAATTTAAGAGAAAGCAATAAAGCAT
CAGCTAGCATGAAAAAGCCTGAACTCACCGCGACGTCTGTCGAGAAGTTTCTGATCGAAAAGTTCGACAG
CGTCTCCGACCTGATGCAGCTCTCGGAGGGCGAAGAATCTCGTGCTTTCAGCTTCGATGTAGGAGGGCGT
GGATATGTCCTGCGGGTAAATAGCTGCGCCGATGGTTTCTACAAAGATCGTTATGTTTATCGGCACTTTG
CATCGGCCGCGCTCCCGATTCCGGAAGTGCTTGACATTGGGGAATTTAGCGAGAGCCTGACCTATTGCAT
CTCCCGCCGTGCACAGGGTGTCACGTTGCAAGACCTGCCTGAAACCGAACTGCCCGCTGTTCTGCAGCCG
GTCGCGGAGGCAATGGATGCGATCGCTGCGGCCGATCTTAGCCAGACGAGCGGGTTCGGCCCATTCGGAC
CGCAAGGAATCGGTCAATACACTACATGGCGTGATTTTATATGCGCGATTGCTGATCCCCATGTGTATCA
CTGGCAAACTGTGATGGACGACACCGTCAGTGCGTCCGTCGCGCAGGCTCTCGATGAGCTGATGCTTTGG
GCCGAGGACTGCCCCGAAGTCCGGCACCTCGTGCACGCGGATTTCGGCTCCAACAATGTCCTGACGGACA
ATGGCCGCATAACAGCGGTCATTGACTGGAGCGAGGCGATGTTCGGGGATTCCCAATACGAGGTCGCCAA
CATCTTCTTCTGGAGGCCGTGGTTGGCTTGTATGGAGCAGCAGACGCGCTACTTCGAGCGGAGGCATCCG
GAGCTTGCAGGATCGCCTCGGCTCCGGGCGTATATGCTCCGCATTGGTCTTGACCAACTCTATCAGAGCT
TGGTTGACGGCAATTTCGATGATGCAGCTTGGGCGCAGGGTCGATGCGACGCAATCGTCCGATCCGGAGC
CGGGACTGTCGGGCGTACACAAATCGCCCGCAGAAGCGCGGCCGTCTGGACCGATGGCTGTGTAGAAGTA
CTCGCCGATAGTGGAAACCGACGCCCCAGCACTCGTCCGAGGGCAAAGGAATAGCTCGAGTGCCCATTTA
GTTGGCTTTTCCCTTGTCTCGTGTCTTTTCCGTGGAAAGGTTCCCGGAGTAATCTGATGGCACAGCAGGG
AGGTGCGCCTGCAGGTTGGTTAGGAAGGGGGGATGATGTAAAAGAAGAAAATGGGGGGATTCGAGCCCCG
CACAGGTCTCTCAAATTGGATGCATAGCTTGAGTATTCTATAGTGTCACCTAAATAGCTTGGCGTAATCA
TGGTCATAGCTGTTTCCTGTGTGAAATTGTTATCCGCTCACAATTCCACACAACATACGAGCCGGAAGCA
TAAAGTGTAAAGCCTGGGGTGCCTAATGAGTGAGCTAACTCACATTAATTGCGTTGCGCTCACTGCCCGC
TTTCCAGTCGGGAAACCTGTCGTGCCAGCTGCATTAATGAATCGGCCAACGCGCGGGGAGAGGCGGTTTG
CGTATTGGGCGCTCTTCCGCTTCCTCGCTCACTGACTCGCTGCGCTCGGTCGTTCGGCTGCGGCGAGCGG
TATCAGCTCACTCAAAGGCGGTAATACGGTTATCCACAGAATCAGGGGATAACGCAGGAAAGAACATGTG
AGCAAAAGGCCAGCAAAAGGCCAGGAACCGTAAAAAGGCCGCGTTGCTGGCGTTTTTCCATAGGCTCCGC
CCCCCTGACGAGCATCACAAAAATCGACGCTCAAGTCAGAGGTGGCGAAACCCGACAGGACTATAAAGAT
ACCAGGCGTTTCCCCCTGGAAGCTCCCTCGTGCGCTCTCCTGTTCCGACCCTGCCGCTTACCGGATACCT
GTCCGCCTTTCTCCCTTCGGGAAGCGTGGCGCTTTCTCATAGCTCACGCTGTAGGTATCTCAGTTCGGTG
TAGGTCGTTCGCTCCAAGCTGGGCTGTGTGCACGAACCCCCCGTTCAGCCCGACCGCTGCGCCTTATCCG
GTAACTATCGTCTTGAGTCCAACCCGGTAAGACACGACTTATCGCCACTGGCAGCAGCCACTGGTAACAG
GATTAGCAGAGCGAGGTATGTAGGCGGTGCTACAGAGTTCTTGAAGTGGTGGCCTAACTACGGCTACACT
AGAAGAACAGTATTTGGTATCTGCGCTCTGCTGAAGCCAGTTACCTTCGGAAAAAGAGTTGGTAGCTCTT
GATCCGGCAAACAAACCACCGCTGGTAGCGGTGGTTTTTTTGTTTGCAAGCAGCAGATTACGCGCAGAAA
AAAAGGATCTCAAGAAGATCCTTTGATCTTTTCTACGGGGTCTGACGCTCAGTGGAACGAAAACTCACGT
TAAGGGATTTTGGTCATGAGATTATCAAAAAGGATCTTCACCTAGATCCTTTTAAATTAAAAATGAAGTT
TTAAATCAATCTAAAGTATATATGAGTAAACTTGGTCTGACAGTTACCAATGCTTAATCAGTGAGGCACC
TATCTCAGCGATCTGTCTATTTCGTTCATCCATAGTTGCCTGACTCCCCGTCGTGTAGATAACTACGATA
CGGGAGGGCTTACCATCTGGCCCCAGTGCTGCAATGATACCGCGAGACCCACGCTCACCGGCTCCAGATT
TATCAGCAATAAACCAGCCAGCCGGAAGGGCCGAGCGCAGAAGTGGTCCTGCAACTTTATCCGCCTCCAT
CCAGTCTATTAATTGTTGCCGGGAAGCTAGAGTAAGTAGTTCGCCAGTTAATAGTTTGCGCAACGTTGTT
GCCATTGCTACAGGCATCGTGGTGTCACGCTCGTCGTTTGGTATGGCTTCATTCAGCTCCGGTTCCCAAC
GATCAAGGCGAGTTACATGATCCCCCATGTTGTGCAAAAAAGCGGTTAGCTCCTTCGGTCCTCCGATCGT
TGTCAGAAGTAAGTTGGCCGCAGTGTTATCACTCATGGTTATGGCAGCACTGCATAATTCTCTTACTGTC
ATGCCATCCGTAAGATGCTTTTCTGTGACTGGTGAGTACTCAACCAAGTCATTCTGAGAATAGTGTATGC
GGCGACCGAGTTGCTCTTGCCCGGCGTCAATACGGGATAATACCGCGCCACATAGCAGAACTTTAAAAGT
GCTCATCATTGGAAAACGTTCTTCGGGGCGAAAACTCTCAAGGATCTTACCGCTGTTGAGATCCAGTTCG
ATGTAACCCACTCGTGCACCCAACTGATCTTCAGCATCTTTTACTTTCACCAGCGTTTCTGGGTGAGCAA
AAACAGGAAGGCAAAATGCCGCAAAAAAGGGAATAAGGGCGACACGGAAATGTTGAATACTCATACTCTT
CCTTTTTCAATATTATTGAAGCATTTATCAGGGTTATTGTCTCATGAGCGGATACATATTTGAATGTATT
TAGAAAAATAAACAAATAGGGGTTCCGCGCACATTTCCCCGAAAAGTGCCACCTGATGCGGTGTGAAATA
CCGCACAGATGCGTAAGGAGAAAATACCGCATCAGGAAATTGTAAGCGTTAATATTTTGTTAAAATTCGC
GTTAAATTTTTGTTAAATCAGCTCATTTTTTAACCAATAGGCCGAAATCGGCAAAATCCCTTATAAATCA
AAAGAATAGACCGAGATAGGGT
[37 nt withheld, positions 5903-5939]
AAAGAACGTGGACTCCAACGTCAAAGG
[49 nt withheld, positions 5967-6015]
T
[91 nt withheld, positions 6017-6107]
G
[124 nt withheld, positions 6109-6232]
CCATTCGCCATTCAGGCTGCGCAACTGTTGGGAAGGGCGATCGGTGCGGGCCTCTTCGCTATTACGCCAG
CTGGCGAAAGGGGGATGTGCTGCAAGGCGATTAAGTTGGGTAACGCCAGGGTTTTCCCAGTCACGACGTT
GTAAAACGACGGCCAGTGAATTGTAATACGACTCACTATA
