Features (pLannotate 1.2.2; 15 found; start..end, strand, type, name):
    171..1193    +  CDS            hph: KHYB_ECOLX - Experimental evidence at protein level: Swiss-Prot protein existence level 1. The aminoglycoside phosphotransferases achieve inactivation of their antibiotic substrates by phosphorylation. Only phosphorylates hygromycin and closely related compounds such as demethyl analogs and destomycin. From Escherichia coli.
   1767..1783    +  CDS            3xHA (fragment): three tandem HA epitope tags
   2319..3341    +  CDS            hph: KHYB_ECOLX - Experimental evidence at protein level: Swiss-Prot protein existence level 1. The aminoglycoside phosphotransferases achieve inactivation of their antibiotic substrates by phosphorylation. Only phosphorylates hygromycin and closely related compounds such as demethyl analogs and destomycin. From Escherichia coli.
   3537..3555    -  promoter       SP6 promoter: promoter for bacteriophage SP6 RNA polymerase
   3597..3613    -  protein_bind   lac operator: The lac repressor binds to the lac operator to inhibit transcription in E. coli. This inhibition can be relieved by adding lactose or isopropyl-β-D-thiogalactopyranoside (IPTG). lac repressor encoded by lacI
   3621..3651    -  promoter       lac promoter: promoter for the E. coli lac operon
   3666..3687    -  protein_bind   CAP binding site: CAP binding activates transcription in the presence of cAMP. E. coli catabolite activator protein
   3700..3792    -  CDS            lacI (fragment): lac repressor; lacI; The lac repressor binds to the lac operator to inhibit transcription in E. coli. This inhibition can be relieved by adding lactose or isopropyl-β-D-thiogalactopyranoside (IPTG).
   3975..4563    -  rep_origin     ori: high-copy-number ColE1/pMB1/pBR322/pUC origin of replication
   4734..5594    -  CDS            AmpR: β-lactamase; bla; confers resistance to ampicillin, carbenicillin, and related antibiotics
   5595..5699    -  promoter       AmpR promoter: bla
   5726..5776    +  misc_feature   bom (fragment): basis of mobility region from pBR322
   5777..6232    -  rep_origin     f1 ori (sequence partly withheld): f1 bacteriophage origin of replication; arrow indicates direction of (+) strand synthesis
   6236..6393    -  CDS            lacZα (fragment): LacZα fragment of β-galactosidase; lacZ fragment
   6396..2       +  promoter       T7 promoter (across the origin): promoter for bacteriophage T7 RNA polymerase
>Addgene plasmid #179816 | pPOTv7-hygro-10HA | addgene full sequence | sequence record 355472 | Addgene NGS Result
GGGCGAATTGGGCCCGTATAATGCAGACCTGCTGCAAGCTAGGGGCACAGCAAGGTCTTCTGAAATTCAT
GTTTTTTTTTTTTTTACTCTGCATTGCAGTCTCCGCTCTTATTTAGTTTTGCTTTACGTAAGGTCTCGTT
GCTGCCATAAAATAAGCTCTAGTGGAATTCATGAAAAAGCCTGAACTCACCGCGACGTCTGTCGAGAAGT
TTCTGATCGAAAAGTTCGACAGCGTCTCCGACCTGATGCAGCTCTCGGAGGGCGAAGAATCTCGTGCTTT
CAGCTTCGATGTAGGAGGGCGTGGATATGTCCTGCGGGTAAATAGCTGCGCCGATGGTTTCTACAAAGAT
CGTTATGTTTATCGGCACTTTGCATCGGCCGCGCTCCCGATTCCGGAAGTGCTTGACATTGGGGAATTTA
GCGAGAGCCTGACCTATTGCATCTCCCGCCGTGCACAGGGTGTCACGTTGCAAGACCTGCCTGAAACCGA
ACTGCCCGCTGTTCTGCAGCCGGTCGCGGAGGCAATGGATGCGATCGCTGCGGCCGATCTTAGCCAGACG
AGCGGGTTCGGCCCATTCGGACCGCAAGGAATCGGTCAATACACTACATGGCGTGATTTTATATGCGCGA
TTGCTGATCCCCATGTGTATCACTGGCAAACTGTGATGGACGACACCGTCAGTGCGTCCGTCGCGCAGGC
TCTCGATGAGCTGATGCTTTGGGCCGAGGACTGCCCCGAAGTCCGGCACCTCGTGCACGCGGATTTCGGC
TCCAACAATGTCCTGACGGACAATGGCCGCATAACAGCGGTCATTGACTGGAGCGAGGCGATGTTCGGGG
ATTCCCAATACGAGGTCGCCAACATCTTCTTCTGGAGGCCGTGGTTGGCTTGTATGGAGCAGCAGACGCG
CTACTTCGAGCGGAGGCATCCGGAGCTTGCAGGATCGCCTCGGCTCCGGGCGTATATGCTCCGCATTGGT
CTTGACCAACTCTATCAGAGCTTGGTTGACGGCAATTTCGATGATGCAGCTTGGGCGCAGGGTCGATGCG
ACGCAATCGTCCGATCCGGAGCCGGGACTGTCGGGCGTACACAAATCGCCCGCAGAAGCGCGGCCGTCTG
GACCGATGGCTGTGTAGAAGTACTCGCCGATAGTGGAAACCGACGCCCCAGCACTCGTCCGAGGGCAAAG
GAATAGCCATGGTGCCCATTTAGTTGGCCTTTCCCTTGTCTCGTGTCTTTTCCGTGGAAAGGTTCCCGGA
GTAATCTGATGGCACAGCAGGGAGGTGCGCCTGCAGGTTGGTTAGGAAGGGGGGATGATGTAAAAGAAGA
AAATGGGGGGATTCGAGCCCCACGCGTTGCTCAAGCTGTGTAGCGCAGGCGTTTCCTTACATATTTCTCT
AACAGGCACGGAAGCCTAACAAATACACTTGGCTTATTTTTTTGCCCCCTCATGTCTTGTACAAATATTT
GCGATAGCTTAGCTATCAGCCACATTAATCAAACAAGTATACCAACAAGCCCGAAAACAGAAACTCAACT
GCAACGGGTACCTATGGGTTCTGGTAGTGGTTCCGGTTCCGGTTCTAAGCTTTATCCTTATGATGTGCCA
GATTACGCTGGTTCCTATCCCTATGACGTTCCTGACTACGCTGGGTCGTACCCTTATGATGTGCCGGATT
ACGCCGGAAGCTACCCATACGATGTACCGGACTACGCAGGGTCATATCCTTACGATGTTCCAGACTATGC
TGGCTCCTATCCGTACGATGTCCCCGACTATGCAGGATCATACCCGTATGACGTTCCAGATTATGCCGGG
TCGTACCCTTATGACGTCCCAGATTATGCCGGTTCTTATCCGTATGATGTGCCGGACTACGCGGGGTCCT
ATCCGTATGATGTACCCGATTACGCGGGATCCGGATCAGGATCTGGATCAGGATCGGGTAGTTAAGAGCT
CCGCTGCGCTTAAATGTCTTTCATTATAATCAATGTATAACCTTTATGTAGTATTTCAATCTATGCCGCT
GTGTACGTGCACTGCGGTGCCTATCCTTCGGCATTAGAGAGTCACTGTTTGTGTAGATCGTAGCTGCATG
TCTGACATCTGGTTCATTAGTGCCGTTTTGAGTCTGCACTGTTGTGCAACTTGATATTCATCACTGCACA
CCAACCGTGTGTTTCCTCCTTTGGGTGCACCCTTTAATCCTTGTCTTCTCCTTTTTTGTCTCTTTCCCCC
TCGAAAAGGTGTCAAACTACTGCCGCATAAACTACGGTTATCCCAAATTTAAGAGAAAGCAATAAAGCAT
CAGCTAGCATGAAAAAGCCTGAACTCACCGCGACGTCTGTCGAGAAGTTTCTGATCGAAAAGTTCGACAG
CGTCTCCGACCTGATGCAGCTCTCGGAGGGCGAAGAATCTCGTGCTTTCAGCTTCGATGTAGGAGGGCGT
GGATATGTCCTGCGGGTAAATAGCTGCGCCGATGGTTTCTACAAAGATCGTTATGTTTATCGGCACTTTG
CATCGGCCGCGCTCCCGATTCCGGAAGTGCTTGACATTGGGGAATTTAGCGAGAGCCTGACCTATTGCAT
CTCCCGCCGTGCACAGGGTGTCACGTTGCAAGACCTGCCTGAAACCGAACTGCCCGCTGTTCTGCAGCCG
GTCGCGGAGGCAATGGATGCGATCGCTGCGGCCGATCTTAGCCAGACGAGCGGGTTCGGCCCATTCGGAC
CGCAAGGAATCGGTCAATACACTACATGGCGTGATTTTATATGCGCGATTGCTGATCCCCATGTGTATCA
CTGGCAAACTGTGATGGACGACACCGTCAGTGCGTCCGTCGCGCAGGCTCTCGATGAGCTGATGCTTTGG
GCCGAGGACTGCCCCGAAGTCCGGCACCTCGTGCACGCGGATTTCGGCTCCAACAATGTCCTGACGGACA
ATGGCCGCATAACAGCGGTCATTGACTGGAGCGAGGCGATGTTCGGGGATTCCCAATACGAGGTCGCCAA
CATCTTCTTCTGGAGGCCGTGGTTGGCTTGTATGGAGCAGCAGACGCGCTACTTCGAGCGGAGGCATCCG
GAGCTTGCAGGATCGCCTCGGCTCCGGGCGTATATGCTCCGCATTGGTCTTGACCAACTCTATCAGAGCT
TGGTTGACGGCAATTTCGATGATGCAGCTTGGGCGCAGGGTCGATGCGACGCAATCGTCCGATCCGGAGC
CGGGACTGTCGGGCGTACACAAATCGCCCGCAGAAGCGCGGCCGTCTGGACCGATGGCTGTGTAGAAGTA
CTCGCCGATAGTGGAAACCGACGCCCCAGCACTCGTCCGAGGGCAAAGGAATAGCTCGAGTGCCCATTTA
GTTGGCTTTTCCCTTGTCTCGTGTCTTTTCCGTGGAAAGGTTCCCGGAGTAATCTGATGGCACAGCAGGG
AGGTGCGCCTGCAGGTTGGTTAGGAAGGGGGGATGATGTAAAAGAAGAAAATGGGGGGATTCGAGCCCCG
CACAGGTCTCTCAAATTGGATGCATAGCTTGAGTATTCTATAGTGTCACCTAAATAGCTTGGCGTAATCA
TGGTCATAGCTGTTTCCTGTGTGAAATTGTTATCCGCTCACAATTCCACACAACATACGAGCCGGAAGCA
TAAAGTGTAAAGCCTGGGGTGCCTAATGAGTGAGCTAACTCACATTAATTGCGTTGCGCTCACTGCCCGC
TTTCCAGTCGGGAAACCTGTCGTGCCAGCTGCATTAATGAATCGGCCAACGCGCGGGGAGAGGCGGTTTG
CGTATTGGGCGCTCTTCCGCTTCCTCGCTCACTGACTCGCTGCGCTCGGTCGTTCGGCTGCGGCGAGCGG
TATCAGCTCACTCAAAGGCGGTAATACGGTTATCCACAGAATCAGGGGATAACGCAGGAAAGAACATGTG
AGCAAAAGGCCAGCAAAAGGCCAGGAACCGTAAAAAGGCCGCGTTGCTGGCGTTTTTCCATAGGCTCCGC
CCCCCTGACGAGCATCACAAAAATCGACGCTCAAGTCAGAGGTGGCGAAACCCGACAGGACTATAAAGAT
ACCAGGCGTTTCCCCCTGGAAGCTCCCTCGTGCGCTCTCCTGTTCCGACCCTGCCGCTTACCGGATACCT
GTCCGCCTTTCTCCCTTCGGGAAGCGTGGCGCTTTCTCATAGCTCACGCTGTAGGTATCTCAGTTCGGTG
TAGGTCGTTCGCTCCAAGCTGGGCTGTGTGCACGAACCCCCCGTTCAGCCCGACCGCTGCGCCTTATCCG
GTAACTATCGTCTTGAGTCCAACCCGGTAAGACACGACTTATCGCCACTGGCAGCAGCCACTGGTAACAG
GATTAGCAGAGCGAGGTATGTAGGCGGTGCTACAGAGTTCTTGAAGTGGTGGCCTAACTACGGCTACACT
AGAAGAACAGTATTTGGTATCTGCGCTCTGCTGAAGCCAGTTACCTTCGGAAAAAGAGTTGGTAGCTCTT
GATCCGGCAAACAAACCACCGCTGGTAGCGGTGGTTTTTTTGTTTGCAAGCAGCAGATTACGCGCAGAAA
AAAAGGATCTCAAGAAGATCCTTTGATCTTTTCTACGGGGTCTGACGCTCAGTGGAACGAAAACTCACGT
TAAGGGATTTTGGTCATGAGATTATCAAAAAGGATCTTCACCTAGATCCTTTTAAATTAAAAATGAAGTT
TTAAATCAATCTAAAGTATATATGAGTAAACTTGGTCTGACAGTTACCAATGCTTAATCAGTGAGGCACC
TATCTCAGCGATCTGTCTATTTCGTTCATCCATAGTTGCCTGACTCCCCGTCGTGTAGATAATTACGATA
CGGGAGGGCTTACCATCTGGCCCCAGTGCTGCAATGATACCGCGAGACCCACGCTCACCGGCTCCAGATT
TATCAGCAATAAACCAGCCAGCCGGAAGGGCCGAGCGCAGAAGTGGTCCTGCAACTTTATCCGCCTCCAT
CCAGTCTATTAATTGTTGCCGGGAAGCTAGAGTAAGTAGTTCGCCAGTTAATAGTTTGCGCAACGTTGTT
GCCATTGCTACAGGCATCGTGGTGTCACGCTCGTCGTTTGGTATGGCTTCATTCAGCTCCGGTTCCCAAC
GATCAAGGCGAGTTACATGATCCCCCATGTTGTGCAAAAAAGCGGTTAGCTCCTTCGGTCCTCCGATCGT
TGTCAGAAGTAAGTTGGCCGCAGTGTTATCACTCATGGTTATGGCAGCACTGCATAATTCTCTTACTGTC
ATGCCATCCGTAAGATGCTTTTCTGTGACTGGTGAGTACTCAACCAAGTCATTCTGAGAATAGTGTATGC
GGCGACCGAGTTGCTCTTGCCCGGCGTCAATACGGGATAATACCGCGCCACATAGCAGAACTTTAAAAGT
GCTCATCATTGGAAAACGTTCTTCGGGGCGAAAACTCTCAAGGATCTTACCGCTGTTGAGATCCAGTTCG
ATGTAACCCACTCGTGCACCCAACTGATCTTCAGCATCTTTTACTTTCACCAGCGTTTCTGGGTGAGCAA
AAACAGGAAGGCAAAATGCCGCAAAAAAGGGAATAAGGGCGACACGGAAATGTTGAATACTCATACTCTT
CCTTTTTCAATATTATTGAAGCATTTATCAGGGTTATTGTCTCATGAGCGGATACATATTTGAATGTATT
TAGAAAAATAAACAAATAGGGGTTCCGCGCACATTTCCCCGAAAAGTGCCACCTGATGCGGTGTGAAATA
CCGCACAGATGCGTAAGGAGAAAATACCGCATCAGGAAATTGTAAGCGTTAATATTTTGTTAAAATTCGC
GTTAAATTTTTGTTAAATCAGCTCATTTTTTAACCAATAGGCCGAAATCGGCAAAATCCCTTATAAATCA
AAAGAATAGACCGAGATAGGGT
[37 nt withheld, positions 5903-5939]
AAAGAACGTGGACTCCAACGTCAAAGG
[49 nt withheld, positions 5967-6015]
T
[91 nt withheld, positions 6017-6107]
G
[98 nt withheld, positions 6109-6206]
ACTTAATGCGCCGCTACAGGGCGCGTCCATTCGCCATTCAGGCTGCGCAACTGTTGGGAAGGGCGATCGG
TGCGGGCCTCTTCGCTATTACGCCAGCTGGCGAAAGGGGGATGTGCTGCAAGGCGATTAAGTTGGGTAAC
GCCAGGGTTTTCCCAGTCACGACGTTGTAAAACGACGGCCAGTGAATTGTAATACGACTCACTATA
